Addgene plasmid #49309: pGGEV_8'_XcmI-LacZ
Purpose: (Empty Backbone) Golden Gate entry vector at position 8, LacZ, final entry vector for the assembly
Depositing lab: Joachim Wittbrodt. Depositing organization: Universitaet Heidelberg. Publication: Golden GATEway cloning--a combinatorial approach to generate fusion and recombination constructs. Kirchmaier S, Lust K, Wittbrodt J. PLoS One. 2013 Oct 7;8(10):e76117. doi: 10.1371/journal.pone.0076117. PubMed 24116091.
Backbone
  Vector backbone: pBluescript
  Backbone manufacturer: Stratagene
  Vector type: cloning vector
Growth in bacteria
  Bacterial resistance: Ampicillin, 100 μg/mL
  Growth temperature: 37°C
  Growth strain: DH5alpha
  Copy number: High Copy
Gene/Insert
  Gene/Insert name: None
Terms and licenses: Academic/Nonprofit Terms; Industry Terms: Not Available to Industry
How to cite: pGGEV_8'_XcmI-LacZ was a gift from Joachim Wittbrodt (Addgene plasmid # 49309 ; http://n2t.net/addgene:49309 ; RRID:Addgene_49309)
