[The description below was written by a language model from this plasmid's Addgene catalogue record and the feature table of its GenBank file.]
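Description:
pGGEV_8'_XcmI-LacZ is an empty Golden Gate entry vector from the Golden GATEway cloning system, built on the pBluescript backbone and about 4.6 kb in size. It occupies position 8 in the ordered series of entry vectors, and the record describes it as the final entry vector for the assembly, meaning the one that closes a multi-fragment Golden Gate assembly. It is propagated in E. coli at high copy number from a ColE1/pUC-type origin and selected with ampicillin through the bla gene under its own promoter. An f1 phage origin inherited from the backbone also allows single-stranded DNA production.

No gene of interest is present. The cloning site holds a lacZ-alpha cassette driven by the lac promoter, with its lac operator and CAP binding site. Such a cassette normally serves as a blue/white screening marker: replacing or disrupting it with an insert abolishes alpha-complementation. The name suggests that XcmI sites flank or define the cloning position, an arrangement often used to create T-overhangs for direct cloning of PCR products, but these sites are not annotated in the feature table. The cassette region contains T7 and SP6 phage promoters, standard M13 sequencing primer sites and annotated Kozak consensus motifs.

Next to the lacZ region, the table annotates a rabbit beta-globin intron followed by an SV40 polyadenylation signal. This would fit a 3' terminal module supplying transcript processing signals for vertebrate expression, although the record does not state that role. The vector is typically used to clone a user-defined fragment into the last position before combinatorial assembly of fusion or recombination constructs.
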