LOCUS       Exported 4598 bp ds-DNA circular SYN 13-MAY-2021
DEFINITION  Golden Gate entry vector at position 8, LacZ, final entry vector for
            the assembly.
ACCESSION   .
VERSION     .
KEYWORDS    pGGEV_8'_XcmI-LacZ
SOURCE      synthetic DNA construct
  ORGANISM  synthetic DNA construct
REFERENCE   1 (bases 1 to 4598)
  AUTHORS   Kirchmaier S, Lust K, Wittbrodt J
  TITLE     Golden GATEway cloning--a combinatorial approach to generate fusion
            and recombination constructs.
  JOURNAL   PLoS One. 2013 Oct 7;8(10):e76117. doi:
            10.1371/journal.pone.0076117.
  PUBMED    24116091
REFERENCE   2 (bases 1 to 4598)
  AUTHORS   .
  TITLE     Direct Submission
  JOURNAL   Exported May 13, 2021 from SnapGene Server 1.1.58
            http://www.snapgene.com
FEATURES             Location/Qualifiers
     source          1..4598
                     /organism="synthetic DNA construct"
                     /mol_type="other DNA"
     rep_origin      complement(1..456)
                     /direction=LEFT
                     /label=f1 ori
                     /note="f1 bacteriophage origin of replication; arrow
                     indicates direction of (+) strand synthesis"
     primer_bind     complement(138..159)
                     /label=F1ori-F
                     /note="F1 origin, forward primer"
     primer_bind     350..369
                     /label=F1ori-R
                     /note="F1 origin, reverse primer"
     promoter        971..989
                     /label=SP6 promoter
                     /note="promoter for bacteriophage SP6 RNA polymerase"
     CDS             complement(1027..1410)
                     /codon_start=1
                     /gene="lacZ fragment"
                     /product="LacZ-alpha fragment of beta-galactosidase"
                     /label=lacZ-alpha
                     /translation="MTMITPSYLGDTIEYSSYASNALGALPYGRPAGGREFTSDIEFPR
                     PPWRPGACDVGPNSPYSESYYNSLAVVLQRRDWENPGVTQLNRLAAHPPFASWRNSEEA
                     RTDRPSQQLRSLNGEWTRPVAAH"
     primer_bind     1176..1198
                     /label=M13/pUC Forward
                     /note="In lacZ gene"
     primer_bind     1190..1207
                     /label=M13 Forward
                     /note="In lacZ gene. Also called M13-F20 or M13 (-21)
                     Forward"
     primer_bind     1191..1207
                     /label=M13 fwd
                     /note="common sequencing primer, one of multiple similar
                     variants"
     primer_bind     1214..1233
                     /label=T7
                     /note="T7 promoter, forward primer"
     promoter        1214..1232
                     /label=T7 promoter
                     /note="promoter for bacteriophage T7 RNA polymerase"
     regulatory      1263..1272
                     /regulatory_class="other"
                     /note="vertebrate consensus sequence for strong initiation
                     of translation (Kozak, 1987)"
     regulatory      1267..1276
                     /regulatory_class="other"
                     /note="vertebrate consensus sequence for strong initiation
                     of translation (Kozak, 1987)"
     promoter        complement(1370..1388)
                     /label=SP6 promoter
                     /note="promoter for bacteriophage SP6 RNA polymerase"
     primer_bind     complement(1406..1422)
                     /label=M13 rev
                     /note="common sequencing primer, one of multiple similar
                     variants"
     primer_bind     complement(1406..1422)
                     /label=M13 Reverse
                     /note="In lacZ gene. Also called M13-rev"
     primer_bind     complement(1419..1441)
                     /label=M13/pUC Reverse
                     /note="In lacZ gene"
     protein_bind    1430..1446
                     /label=lac operator
                     /bound_moiety="lac repressor encoded by lacI"
                     /note="The lac repressor binds to the lac operator to
                     inhibit transcription in E. coli. This inhibition can be
                     relieved by adding lactose or
                     isopropyl-beta-D-thiogalactopyranoside (IPTG)."
     promoter        complement(1454..1484)
                     /label=lac promoter
                     /note="promoter for the E. coli lac operon"
     protein_bind    1499..1520
                     /label=CAP binding site
                     /bound_moiety="E. coli catabolite activator protein"
                     /note="CAP binding activates transcription in the presence
                     of cAMP."
     intron          1746..2318
                     /label=-beta-globin intron
                     /note="intron from rabbit beta-globin gene"
     polyA_signal    2391..2525
                     /label=SV40 poly(A) signal
                     /note="SV40 polyadenylation signal"
     primer_bind     complement(2415..2434)
                     /label=EBV-rev
                     /note="SV40 polyA terminator, reverse primer"
     primer_bind     2469..2488
                     /label=SV40pA-R
                     /note="SV40 polyA, reverse primer"
     rep_origin      complement(2848..3436)
                     /direction=LEFT
                     /label=ori
                     /note="high-copy-number ColE1/pMB1/pBR322/pUC origin of
                     replication"
     CDS             complement(3607..4467)
                     /codon_start=1
                     /gene="bla"
                     /product="beta-lactamase"
                     /label=AmpR
                     /note="confers resistance to ampicillin, carbenicillin, and
                     related antibiotics"
                     /translation="MSIQHFRVALIPFFAAFCLPVFAHPETLVKVKDAEDQLGARVGYI
                     ELDLNSGKILESFRPEERFPMMSTFKVLLCGAVLSRIDAGQEQLGRRIHYSQNDLVEYS
                     PVTEKHLTDGMTVRELCSAAISMSDNTAANLLLTTIGGPKELTAFFHNMGDHVTRLDRW
                     EPELNEAIPNDERDTTMPVAMATTLRKLLTGELLTLASRQQLIDWMEADKVAGPLLRSA
                     LPAGWFIADKSGAGERGSRGIIAALGPDGKPSRIVVIYTTGSQATMDERNRQIAEIGAS
                     LIKHW"
     primer_bind     4230..4249
                     /label=Amp-R
                     /note="Ampicillin resistance gene, reverse primer"
     promoter        complement(4468..4572)
                     /gene="bla"
                     /label=AmpR promoter
ORIGIN
        1 aaattgtaaa cgttaatatt ttgttaaaat tcgcgttaaa tttttgttaa atcagctcat
       61 tttttaacca ataggccgaa atcggcaaaa tcccttataa atcaaaagaa tagaccgaga
      121 tagggttgag tgttgttcca gtttggaaca agagtccact attaaagaac gtggactcca
      181 acgtcaaagg nnnnnnnnnn nnnnnnnnnn nnnnnnnnnn nnnnnnnnnn nnnnnnnnnt
      241 nnnnnnnnnn nnnnnnnnnn nnnnnnnnnn nnnnnnnnnn nnnnnnnnnn nnnnnnnnnn
      301 nnnnnnnnnn nnnnnnnnnn nnnnnnnnnn ngnnnnnnnn nnnnnnnnnn nnnnnnnnnn
      361 nnnnnnnnnn nnnnnnnnnn nnnnnnnnnn nnnnnnnnnn nnnnnnnnnn nnnnnnnnnn
      421 nnnnnnnnnn nnnnnnnnnn nnnnnnnnnn nnnnnnccca ttcgccattc aggctacgca
      481 actgttggga agggcgatcg gtgcgggcct cttcgctatt acgccagggc gcctccccca
      541 ttgacgtcaa ttacggtaaa tggcccgcct ggctcaatgc ccattgacgt caataggacc
      601 acccaccatt gacgtcaatg ggatggctca ttgcccattc atatccgttc tcacgccccc
      661 tattgacgtc aatgacggta aatggcccac ttggcagtac atcaatatct attaatagta
      721 acttggcaag tacattacta ttggaagtac gccagggtac attggcagta ctcccattga
      781 cgtcaatggc ggtaaatggc ccgcgatggc tgccaagtac atccccattg acgtcaatgg
      841 ggaggggcaa tgacgcaaat gggcgttcca ttgacgtaaa tgggcggtag gcgtgcctaa
      901 tgggaggtct atataagcaa tgctcgttta gggaaccgcc attctgcctg gggacgtcgg
      961 agcaagcttg atttaggtga cactatagag gtctcagccg gcggatccag cggtggcgtg
     1021 gcgcgcttaa tgcgccgcta cagggcgcgt ccattcgcca ttcaggctgc gcaactgttg
     1081 ggaagggcga tcggtgcggg cctcttcgct attacgccag ctggcgaaag ggggatgtgc
     1141 tgcaaggcga ttaagttggg taacgccagg gttttcccag tcacgacgtt gtaaaacgac
     1201 ggccagtgaa ttgtaatacg actcactata gggcgaattg ggcccgacgt cgcatgctcc
     1261 cggccgccat ggcggccgcg ggaattcgat atcactagtg aattcgcggc cgcctgcagg
     1321 tcgaccatat gggagagctc ccaacgcgtt ggatgcatag cttgagtatt ctatagtgtc
     1381 acctaaatag cttggcgtaa tcatggtcat agctgtttcc tgtgtgaaat tgttatccgc
     1441 tcacaattcc acacaacata cgagccggaa gcataaagtg taaagcctgg ggtgcctaat
     1501 gagtgagcta actcacatta attgcgttgc gctcactgcc cgctttccag tcgggaaacc
     1561 tgtcgtgcca gctgcattaa tgaatcggcc aacgcgcggg gagaggcggt ttgcgtattg
     1621 ggcgctcttc cgcttcctcg ctcactgact cgctgcgctc gccacgccac cgctggtacc
     1681 taagtgagac cctcatcctc ccgggtaact aagtaaggat ctcgaccgat cctgagaact
     1741 tcagggtgag tttggggacc cttgattgtt ctttcttttt cgctattgta aaattcatgt
     1801 tatatggagg gggcaaagtt ttcagggtgt tgtttagaat gggaagatgt cccttgtatc
     1861 accatggacc ctcatgataa ttttgtttct ttcactttct actctgttga caaccattgt
     1921 ctcctcttat tttcttttca ttttctgtaa ctttttcgtt aaactttagc ttgcatttgt
     1981 aacgaatttt taaattcact tttgtttatt tgtcagattg taagtacttt ctctaatcac
     2041 ttttttttca aggcaatcag ggtatattat attgtacttc agcacagttt tagagaacaa
     2101 ttgttataat taaatgataa ggtagaatat ttctgcatat aaattctggc tggcgtggaa
     2161 atattcttat tggtagaaac aactacaccc tggtcatcat cctgcctttc tctttatggt
     2221 tacaatgata tacactgttt gagatgagga taaaatactc tgagtccaaa ccgggcccct
     2281 ctgctaacca tgttcatgcc ttcttctctt tcctacagct cctgggcaac gtgctggttg
     2341 ttgtgctgtc tcatcatttt ggcaaagaat taattcctcg acggatcgta gatccagaca
     2401 tgataagata cattgatgag tttggacaaa ccacaactag aatgcagtga aaaaaatgct
     2461 ttatttgtga aatttgtgat gctattgctt tatttgtaac cattataagc tgcaataaac
     2521 aagttaacaa caacaattgc attcatttta tgtttcaggt tcagggggag gtgtgggagg
     2581 ttttttaatt cgcggccgct ctagaactag tctgcattaa tgaatcggcc aacgcgcggg
     2641 gagaggcggt ttgcgtattg ggcgctcttc cgcttcctcg ctcactgact cgctgcgctc
     2701 ggtcgttcgg ctgcggcgag cggtatcagc tcactcaaag gcggtaatac ggttatccac
     2761 agaatcaggg gataacgcag gaaagaacat gtgagcaaaa ggccagcaaa aggccaggaa
     2821 ccgtaaaaag gccgcgttgc tggcgttttt ccataggctc ggcccccctg acgagcatca
     2881 caaaaatcga cgctcaagtc agaggtggcg aaacccgaca ggactataaa gataccaggc
     2941 gttcccccct ggaagctccc tcgtgcgctc tcctgttccg accctgccgc ttaccggata
     3001 cctgtccgcc tttctccctt cgggaagcgt ggcgctttct caatgctcac gctgtaggta
     3061 tctcagttcg gtgtaggtcg ttcgctccaa gctgggctgt gtgcacgaac cccccgttca
     3121 gcccgaccgc tgcgccttat ccggtaacta tcgtcttgag tccaacccgg taagacacga
     3181 cttatcgcca ctggcagcag ccactggtaa caggattagc agagcgaggt atgtaggcgg
     3241 tgctacagag ttcttgaagt ggtggcctaa ctacggctac actagaagga cagtatttgg
     3301 tatctgcgct ctgctgaagc cagttacctt cggaaaaaga gttggtagct cttgatccgg
     3361 caaacaaacc accgctggta gcggtggttt ttttgtttgc aagcagcaga ttacgcgcag
     3421 aaaaaaagga tctcaagaag atcctttgat cttttctacg gggtctgacg ctcagtggaa
     3481 cgaaaactca cgttaaggga ttttggtcat gagattatca aaaaggatct tcacctagat
     3541 ccttttaaat taaaaatgaa gttttaaatc aatctaaagt atatatgagt aaacttggtc
     3601 tgacagttac caatgcttaa tcagtgaggc acctatctca gcgatctgtc tatttcgttc
     3661 atccatagtt gcctgactgc ccgtcgtgta gataactacg atacgggagg gcttaccatc
     3721 tggccccagt gctgcaatga taccgcggga cccacgctca ccggctccag atttatcagc
     3781 aataaaccag ccagccggaa gggccgagcg cagaagtggt cctgcaactt tatccgcctc
     3841 catccagtct attaattgtt gccgggaagc tagagtaagt agttcgccag ttaatagttt
     3901 gcgcaacgtt gttgccattg ctacaggcat cgtggtgtca cgctcgtcgt ttggtatggc
     3961 ttcattcagc tccggttccc aacgatcaag gcgagttaca tgatccccca tgttgtgaaa
     4021 aaaagcggtt agctccttcg gtcctccgat cgttgtcaga agtaagttgg ccgcagtgtt
     4081 atcactcatg cttatggcag cactgcataa ttctcttact gtcatgccat ccgtaagatg
     4141 cttttctgtg actggtgagt actcaaccaa gtcattctga gaatagtgta tgcggcgacc
     4201 gagttgctct tgcccggcgt caatacggga taataccgcg ccacatagca gaactttaaa
     4261 agtgctcatc attggaaaac gttcttcggg gcgaaaactc tcaaggatct taccgctgtt
     4321 gagatccagt tcgatgtaac ccactcgtgc acccaactga tcttcagcat cttttacttt
     4381 caccagcgtt tctgggtgag caaaaacagg aaggcaaaat gccgcaaaaa agggaataag
     4441 ggcgacacgg aaatgttgaa tactcatact cttccttttt caatattatt gaagcattta
     4501 tcagggttat tgtctcatga gcggatacat atttgaatgt atttagaaaa ataaacaaat
     4561 aggggttccg cgcacatttc cccgaaaagt gccacctg
//
