>Addgene plasmid #49309 | pGGEV_8'_XcmI-LacZ | addgene partial sequence | sequence record 75919 | CMV-F 5'-CGCAAATGGGCGGTAGGCGTG-3'
CTGCCTGGGGACGTCGGAGCAAGCTTGATTTAGGTGACACTATAGAGGTCTCAGCCGGCGGATCCAGCGG
TGGCGTGGCGCGCTTAATGCGCCGCTACAGGGCGCGTCCATTCGCCATTCAGGCTGCGCAACTGTTGGGA
AGGGCGATCGGTGCGGGCCTCTTCGCTATTACGCCAGCTGGCGAAAGGGGGATGTGCTGCAAGGCGATTA
AGTTGGGTAACGCCAGGGTTTTCCCAGTCACGACGTTGTAAAACGACGGCCAGTGAATTGTAATACGACT
CACTATAGGGCGAATTGGGCCCGACGTCGCATGCTCCCGGCCGCCATGGCGGCCGCGGGAATTCGATATC
ACTAGTGAATTCGCGGCCGCCTGCAGGTCGACCATATGGGAGAGCTCCCAACGCGTTGGATGCATAGCTT
GAGTATTCTATAGTGTCACCTAAATAGCTTGGCGTAATCATGGTCATAGCTGTTTCCTGTGTGAAATTGT
TATCCGCTCACAATTCCACACAACATACGAGCCGGAAGCATAAAGTGTAAAGCCTGGGGTGCCTAATGAG
TGAGCTAACTCACATTAATTGCGTTGCGCTCACTGCCCGCTTTCCAGTCGGGAAACCTGTCGTGCCAGCT
GCATTA
