>Addgene plasmid #49309 | pGGEV_8'_XcmI-LacZ | addgene partial sequence | sequence record 77809 | bglob-int-R
ATCAAGGGTCCCCAAACTCACCCTGAAGTTCTCAGGATCGGTCGAGATCCTTACTTAGTTACCCGGGAGG
ATGAGGGTCTCACTTAGGTACCAGCGGTGGCGTGGCGAGCGCAGCGAGTCAGTGAGCGAGGAAGCGGAAG
AGCGCCCAATACGCAAACCGCCTCTCCCCGCGCGTTGGCCGATTCATTAATGCAGCTGGCACGACAGGTT
TCCCGACTGGAAAGCGGGCAGTGAGCGCAACGCAATTAATGTGAGTTAGCTCACTCATTAGGCACCCCAG
GCTTTACACTTTATGCTTCCGGCTCGTATGTTGTGTGGAATTGTGAGCGGATAACAATTTCACACAGGAA
ACAGCTATGACCATGATTACGCCAAGCTATTTAGGTGACACTATAGAATACTCAAGCTATGCATCCAACG
CGTTGGGAGCTCTCCCATATGGTCGACCTGCAGGCGGCCGCGAATTCACTAGTGATATCGAATTCCCGCG
GCCGCCATGGCGGCCGGGAGCATGCGACGTCGGGCCCAATTCGCCCTATAGTGAGTCGTATTACAATTCA
CTGGCCGTCGTTTTACAACGTCGTGACTGGGAAAACCCTGGCGTTACCCAACTTAATCGCCTTGCAGCAC
ATCCCCCTTTCGCCAGCTGGCGTAATAGCGAAGAGGCCCGCACCGATCGCCCTTCCCAACAGTTGCGCAG
CCTGAATGGCGAATGGACGCGCCCTGTAGCGGCGCATTAAGCGCGCCACGCCACCGCTGGATCCGCCGGC
TGAGACCTCTATAGTGTCACCTAAATCAAGCTTGCTCCGACGTCCCCAGGCAGAATGGCGGTTCCCTAAA
CGAGCATTGCTTATATAGACCTCCCATTAGGCACGCCTACCGCCCATTTACGTCAATGGAACGCCCATTT
GCGTCATTGCCCCTC
